Addgene plasmid #129119: pY71-PT7-RiboJ-sfGFP-MGapt
Purpose: Expresses a fluorescent reporter for the quantification of cell-free protein expression.
Depositing lab: Matthew Lux. Depositing organization: U.S. Army Combat Capabilities Development Command, Chemical Biological Center (DEVCOM CBC). Publication: Quantification of Interlaboratory Cell-Free Protein Synthesis Variability. Cole SD, Beabout K, Turner KB, Smith ZK, Funk VL, Harbaugh SV, Liem AT, Roth PA, Geier BA, Emanuel PA, Walper SA, Chavez JL, Lux MW. ACS Synth Biol. 2019 Sep 20;8(9):2080-2091. doi: 10.1021/acssynbio.9b00178. Epub 2019 Sep 10. PubMed 31386355.
Backbone
  Vector backbone: pY71
  Backbone size w/o insert (bp): 1641
  Total vector size (bp): 2583
  Vector type: Bacterial Expression, Synthetic Biology
Growth in bacteria
  Bacterial resistance: Kanamycin, 50 μg/mL
  Growth temperature: 37°C
  Growth strain: DH5alpha
  Copy number: High Copy
Gene/Insert
  Gene/Insert name: Superfolder GFP with Malachite Green aptamer (alt names: sfGFP; MG aptamer: ACAATAACTGAATAGGGATCCCGACTGGCGAGAGCCAGGTAACGAATGGATCC)
  Species: Synthetic
  Insert size (bp): 942
  Promoter: T7
  Tag / fusion protein: His6 (N terminal on insert); RiboJ Insulator (N terminal on insert)
  Cloning method: Unknown
  Sequencing primers: 5′ T7; 3′ T7 Terminator
Terms and licenses: Academic/Nonprofit Terms; Industry Terms: Not Available to Industry
How to cite: pY71-PT7-RiboJ-sfGFP-MGapt was a gift from Matthew Lux (Addgene plasmid # 129119 ; http://n2t.net/addgene:129119 ; RRID:Addgene_129119)
