[The description below was written by a language model from this plasmid's Addgene catalogue record and pLannotate feature annotations shown in this document.]
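Description:
pY71-PT7-RiboJ-sfGFP-MGapt is a compact bacterial expression and synthetic-biology plasmid of roughly 2.6 kb built on the minimal pY71 backbone. It is propagated in E. coli at high copy from a ColE1/pUC-type origin and is selected with kanamycin through an aminoglycoside phosphotransferase (KanR) gene, which is encoded on the strand opposite the reporter cassette.

The payload is a synthetic dual-output reporter driven by the bacteriophage T7 promoter, so transcription depends on supplied T7 RNA polymerase. Immediately downstream of the promoter lies the RiboJ insulator, annotated in the feature table by its core element, the hammerhead ribozyme from the tobacco ringspot virus satellite RNA. This ribozyme cleaves itself from the transcript, giving a defined 5′ end that makes expression less dependent on promoter-proximal sequence context. The open reading frame begins with an N-terminal His6 tag followed by superfolder GFP. The automated annotation labels this region "Trp-less GFP", which is most likely a nearest-match call for a related Aequorea victoria GFP variant rather than a contradiction of the catalogue entry. A partial Strep-Tag II match is also detected right after the GFP coding sequence, although the catalogue does not list this tag. The malachite green aptamer is listed as part of the insert but was not annotated. It is an RNA element that becomes fluorescent on binding malachite green dye, allowing mRNA to be followed alongside the GFP protein signal. The use of a T7 terminator sequencing primer suggests a terminator downstream, though none is annotated.

The plasmid serves as a fluorescent standard for quantifying cell-free protein expression, and was used in a study of interlaboratory variability in such reactions.
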