Features (pLannotate 1.2.2; 7 found; start..end, strand, type, name):
      9..597     +  rep_origin     ori: high-copy-number ColE1/pMB1/pBR322/pUC origin of replication
    620..638     +  promoter       T7 promoter: promoter for bacteriophage T7 RNA polymerase
    642..691     +  misc_RNA       sTRSV HHRz: hammerhead ribozyme from the tobacco ringspot virus satellite RNA (Khvorova et al., 2003)
    743..759     +  CDS            7xHis (fragment): 6xHis affinity tag
    782..1465    +  CDS            Trp-less GFP: Trp-less GFP is a fluorescent protein published in 2012, derived from Aequorea victoria.
   1469..1491    +  CDS            Strep-Tag II (fragment): peptide that binds Strep-Tactin®, an engineered form of streptavidin
   1660..2475    -  CDS            KanR: aminoglycoside phosphotransferase; aph(3')-Ia; confers resistance to kanamycin in bacteria or G418 (Geneticin®) in eukaryotes
>Addgene plasmid #129119 | pY71-PT7-RiboJ-sfGFP-MGapt | addgene full sequence | sequence record 255886 | Addgene NGS Result
GGATCTTCTTGAGATCCTTTTTTTCTGCGCGTAATCTGCTGCTTGCAAACAAAAAAACCACCGCTACCAG
CGGTGGTTTGTTTGCCGGATCAAGAGCTACCAACTCTTTTTCCGAAGGTAACTGGCTTCAGCAGAGCGCA
GATACCAAATACTGTTCTTCTAGTGTAGCCGTAGTTAGGCCACCACTTCAAGAACTCTGTAGCACCGCCT
ACATACCTCGCTCTGCTAATCCTGTTACCAGTGGCTGCTGCCAGTGGCGATAAGTCGTGTCTTACCGGGT
TGGACTCAAGACGATAGTTACCGGATAAGGCGCAGCGGTCGGGCTGAACGGGGGGTTCGTGCACACAGCC
CAGCTTGGAGCGAACGACCTACACCGAACTGAGATACCTACAGCGTGAGCTATGAGAAAGCGCCACGCTT
CCCGAAGGGAGAAAGGCGGACAGGTATCCGGTAAGCGGCAGGGTCGGAACAGGAGAGCGCACGAGGGAGC
TTCCAGGGGGAAACGCCTGGTATCTTTATAGTCCTGTCGGGTTTCGCCACCTCTGACTTGAGCGTCGATT
TTTGTGATGCTCGTCAGGGGGGCGGAGCCTATGGAAAAACGCCAGATCTCGATCCCGCGTAATACGACTC
ACTATAGGGAGCTGTCACCGGATGTGCTTTCCGGTCTGATGAGTCCGTGAGGACGAAACAGCCTCTACAA
ATAATTTTGTTTAATCTAGAGAAAGAGGAGAAATACTAGATGCATCACCATCACCATCATGAGAATTTAT
ACTTCCAGAGTAGCAAAGGTGAAGAACTGTTTACCGGCGTTGTGCCGATTCTGGTGGAACTGGATGGCGA
TGTGAACGGTCACAAATTCAGCGTGCGTGGTGAAGGTGAAGGCGATGCCACGATTGGCAAACTGACGCTG
AAATTTATCTGCACCACCGGCAAACTGCCGGTGCCGTGGCCGACGCTGGTGACCACCCTGACCTATGGCG
TTCAGTGTTTTAGTCGCTATCCGGATCACATGAAACGTCACGATTTCTTTAAATCTGCAATGCCGGAAGG
CTATGTGCAGGAACGTACGATTAGCTTTAAAGATGATGGCAAATATAAAACGCGCGCCGTTGTGAAATTT
GAAGGCGATACCCTGGTGAACCGCATTGAACTGAAAGGCACGGATTTTAAAGAAGATGGCAATATCCTGG
GCCATAAACTGGAATACAACTTTAATAGCCATAATGTTTATATTACGGCGGATAAACAGAAAAATGGCAT
CAAAGCGAATTTTACCGTTCGCCATAACGTTGAAGATGGCAGTGTGCAGCTGGCAGATCATTATCAGCAG
AATACCCCGATTGGTGATGGTCCGGTGCTGCTGCCGGATAATCATTATCTGAGCACGCAGACCGTTCTGT
CTAAAGATCCGAACGAAAAACGGGACCACATGGTTCTGCACGAATATGTGAATGCGGCAGGTATTACGTG
GAGCCATCCGCAGTTCGAAAAATAATAAACAATAACTGAATAGGGATCCCGACTGGCGAGAGCCAGGTAA
CGAATGGATCCTTCAGCCAAAAAACTTAAGACCGCCGGTCTTGTCCACTACCTTGCAGTAATGCGGTGGA
CAGGATCGGCGGTTTTCTTTTCTCTTCTCAAGCTGAAAGCCAATTCTGATTAGAAAAACTCATCGAGCAT
CAAATGAAACTGCAATTTATTCATATCAGGATTATCAATACCATATTTTTGAAAAAGCCGTTTCTGTAAT
GAAGGAGAAAACTCACCGAGGCAGTTCCATAGGATGGCAAGATCCTGGTATCGGTCTGCGATTCCGACTC
GTCCAACATCAATACAACCTATTAATTTCCCCTCGTCAAAAATAAGGTTATCAAGTGAGAAATCACCATG
AGTGACGACTGAATCCGGTGAGAATGGCAAAAGCTTATGCATTTCTTTCCAGACTTGTTCAACAGGCCAG
CCATTACGCTCGTCATCAAAATCACTCGCATCAACCAAACCGTTATTCATTCGTGATTGCGCCTGAGCGA
GACGAAATACGCGATCGCTGTTAAAAGGACAATTACAAACAGGAATCGAATGCAACCGGCGCAGGAACAC
TGCCAGCGCATCAACAATATTTTCACCTGAATCAGGATATTCTTCTAATACCTGGAATGCTGTTTTCCCG
GGGATCGCAGTGGTGAGTAACCATGCATCATCAGGAGTACGGATAAAATGCTTGATGGTCGGAAGAGGCA
TAAATTCCGTCAGCCAGTTTAGTCTGACCATCTCATCTGTAACATCATTGGCAACGCTACCTTTGCCATG
TTTCAGAAACAACTCTGGCGCATCGGGCTTCCCATACAATCGATAGATTGTCGCACCTGATTGCCCGACA
TTATCGCGAGCCCATTTATACCCATATAAATCAGCATCCATGTTGGAATTTAATCGCGGCTTCGAGCAAG
ACGTTTCCCGTTGAATATGGCTCATAACACCCCTTGTATTACTGTTTATGTAAGCAGACAGTTTTATTGT
TCATGATGATATATTTTTATCTTGTGCAATGTAACATCAGAGATTTTGAGACACAACGTGAGATCAAA
